Addgene plasmid #168081: cyterm-tagRFPT pDRF1-GW
Purpose: Expresses Cyterm-tagRFPT to check for monomericity.
Depositing lab: Bas Teusink. Depositing organization: Vrije Universiteit Amsterdam. Publication: In vivo characterisation of fluorescent proteins in budding yeast. Botman D, de Groot DH, Schmidt P, Goedhart J, Teusink B. Sci Rep. 2019 Feb 19;9(1):2234. doi: 10.1038/s41598-019-38913-z. PubMed 30783202.
Backbone
  Vector backbone: pDRF1-GW
  Vector type: Yeast Expression
  Selectable markers: URA3
Growth in bacteria
  Bacterial resistance: Ampicillin, 100 μg/mL
  Growth temperature: 37°C
  Growth strain: DH5alpha
  Copy number: High Copy
Gene/Insert
  Gene/Insert name: cyterm-tagRFPT
  Species: Synthetic
  Cloning method: Restriction Enzyme; 5′ cloning site Unknown (unknown if destroyed); 3′ cloning site Unknown (unknown if destroyed)
Terms and licenses: Academic/Nonprofit Terms; Industry Terms: Not Available to Industry
How to cite: cyterm-tagRFPT pDRF1-GW was a gift from Bas Teusink (Addgene plasmid # 168081 ; http://n2t.net/addgene:168081 ; RRID:Addgene_168081)
