[The description below was written by a language model from this plasmid's Addgene catalogue record and pLannotate feature annotations shown in this document.]
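Description:
cyterm-tagRFPT pDRF1-GW is a 7.9 kb yeast expression plasmid built on the pDRF1-GW backbone, an E. coli–Saccharomyces cerevisiae shuttle vector. In bacteria it replicates at high copy from a ColE1/pUC-type origin and is selected through the β-lactamase (AmpR) gene. In yeast it is maintained episomally by the 2μ origin and selected by complementation of uracil auxotrophy with URA3 under its own promoter, a marker that can also be counterselected with 5-FOA. An f1 origin and remnants of lac regulatory and lacZα sequences are carried over from the parental cloning vectors.

The payload sits between attB1 and attB2 sites, which mark the backbone's Gateway cassette position, although the catalogue lists restriction cloning with unknown sites. It is a synthetic fusion. A short N-terminal fragment annotated as rabbit cytochrome P450 CYP2C1 (the "CytERM" segment, generally used as an endoplasmic reticulum membrane anchor) is joined through linker/MCS sequence to a red fluorescent protein. The annotation software matched this to TagRFP, a monomeric derivative of the Entacmaea quadricolor protein, while the record names it tagRFPT. Transcription ends at the S. cerevisiae ADH1 terminator downstream. The feature table does not annotate a yeast promoter driving the fusion. The region upstream of attB1 contains only small fragments matched to yeast genomic sequences, so the promoter's identity cannot be stated from the record.

The stated purpose is to express Cyterm-tagRFPT to check for monomericity. It was deposited as part of a study characterising fluorescent proteins in vivo in budding yeast. In assays of this type, a fluorescent protein tethered to the ER membrane reveals any tendency to oligomerise by distorting normal ER morphology.
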