Features (pLannotate 1.2.2; 28 found; start..end, strand, type, name):
    196..220     +  protein_bind   attB1: mutant version of attB; recombination site for the Gateway® BP reaction BP Clonase™
    221..244     +  misc_feature   MCS (fragment): multiple cloning site
    288..374     +  CDS            CYP2C1 (fragment): CP2C1_RABIT - Experimental evidence at protein level: Swiss-Prot protein existence level 1. Cytochromes P450 are a group of heme-thiolate monooxygenases. In liver microsomes, this enzyme is involved in an NADPH-dependent electron transport pathway. It oxidizes a variety of structurally unrelated compounds, including steroids, fatty acids, and xenobiotics. From Oryctolagus cuniculus (Rabbit).
    369..412     +  misc_feature   MCS (fragment): multiple cloning site
    426..1121    +  CDS            TagRFP: monomeric derivative of red fluorescent protein from Entacmaea quadricolor (Merzlyak et al., 2007) mammalian codon-optimized
   1142..1166    -  protein_bind   attB2: mutant version of attB; recombination site for the Gateway® BP reaction BP Clonase™
   1194..1220    +  misc_feature   MCS (fragment): pBluescript multiple cloning site
   1229..1247    -  promoter       T7 promoter: promoter for bacteriophage T7 RNA polymerase
   1248..1391    +  CDS            ADH1 (fragment): ADH1_YEAST - Also known as ADC1. Experimental evidence at protein level: Swiss-Prot protein existence level 1. This isozyme preferentially catalyzes the conversion of primary unbranched alcohols to their corresponding aldehydes. Also shows activity toward secondary alcohols. From Saccharomyces cerevisiae (strain ATCC 204508 / S288c) (Baker's yeast).
   1395..1582    +  terminator     ADH1 terminator: S. cerevisiae ADH1; transcription terminator for the S. cerevisiae alcohol dehydrogenase 1 (ADH1) gene
   1590..1747    +  CDS            lacZα (fragment): LacZα fragment of β-galactosidase; lacZ fragment
   1753..1804    -  misc_feature   bom (fragment): basis of mobility region from pBR322
   1809..1892    +  CDS            RAF1 (fragment): RAF_YEAST - Experimental evidence at transcript level: Swiss-Prot protein existence level 2. Antagonizes transcriptional repression of recombinase FLP by REP1-REP2. May play a role in plasmid partitioning. From Saccharomyces cerevisiae (strain ATCC 204508 / S288c) (Baker's yeast).
   2046..3392    -  rep_origin     2μ ori: yeast 2μ plasmid origin of replication
   3397..3413    -  promoter       tet promoter (fragment): E. coli promoter for tetracycline efflux protein gene
   3503..4306    -  CDS            URA3: orotidine-5'-phosphate decarboxylase, required for uracil biosynthesis; S. cerevisiae URA3; yeast auxotrophic marker, counterselectable with 5-fluoroorotic acid (5-FOA)
   4307..4522    -  promoter       URA3 promoter: S. cerevisiae URA3
   4633..4737    +  promoter       AmpR promoter: bla
   4738..5598    +  CDS            AmpR: β-lactamase; bla; confers resistance to ampicillin, carbenicillin, and related antibiotics
   5769..6357    +  rep_origin     ori: high-copy-number ColE1/pMB1/pBR322/pUC origin of replication
   6540..6632    +  CDS            lacI (fragment): lac repressor; lacI; The lac repressor binds to the lac operator to inhibit transcription in E. coli. This inhibition can be relieved by adding lactose or isopropyl-β-D-thiogalactopyranoside (IPTG).
   6645..6666    +  protein_bind   CAP binding site: CAP binding activates transcription in the presence of cAMP. E. coli catabolite activator protein
   6681..6711    +  promoter       lac promoter: promoter for the E. coli lac operon
   6719..6735    +  protein_bind   lac operator: The lac repressor binds to the lac operator to inhibit transcription in E. coli. This inhibition can be relieved by adding lactose or isopropyl-β-D-thiogalactopyranoside (IPTG). lac repressor encoded by lacI
   6816..7244    -  rep_origin     f1 ori (sequence partly withheld): f1 bacteriophage origin of replication; arrow indicates direction of (+) strand synthesis
   7255..7509    -  CDS            BRP1 (fragment): BRP1_YEAST - Protein predicted: Swiss-Prot protein existence level 4. From Saccharomyces cerevisiae (strain ATCC 204508 / S288c) (Baker's yeast).
   7611..7627    -  promoter       ARG4 promoter (fragment): S. cerevisiae ARG4
   7732..7815    +  CDS            YG007_YEAST: Protein predicted: Swiss-Prot protein existence level 4. From Saccharomyces cerevisiae (strain ATCC 204508 / S288c) (Baker's yeast).
>Addgene plasmid #168081 | cyterm-tagRFPT pDRF1-GW | addgene full sequence | sequence record 332004 | Addgene NGS Result
AATAGTGAAAATCTTTTTTTCTTCTATATCTACAAAAACTTTTTTTTTCTATCAACCTCGTTGATAAATT
TTTTCTTTAACAATCGTTAATAATTAATTAATTGGAAAATAACCATTTTTTCTCTCTTTTATACACACAT
TCAAAAGAAAGAAAAAAAATATACCCCAGCCTCGACTAGTGAATTCGCGGCCATCACAAGTTTGTACAAA
AAAGCAGGCTGCTAGCGCTACCGGACTCAGATCTGGTACCCCTTGCAGCTTCCAGTTGTCAGGAAGAGAA
GGCTCCCATGGATCCTGTGGTGGTGCTGGGGCTCTGTCTCTCCTGTTTGCTTCTCCTTTCACTCTGGAAA
CAGAGCTATGGGGGAGGGAAGCTTCGAATTCTGCAGTCGACGGTACCGCGGGCCCGGGATCCACCGGTCG
CCACCATGGTGTCTAAGGGCGAAGAGCTGATTAAGGAGAACATGCACATGAAGCTCTACATGGAGGGCAC
CGTGAACAACCACCACTTCAAGTGCACATCCGAGGGCGAAGGCAAGCCCTACGAGGGCACCCAGACCATG
AGAATCAAGGTGGTCGAGGGCGGCCCTCTCCCCTTCGCCTTCGACATCCTGGCTACCAGCTTCATGTACG
GCAGCAGAACCTTCATCAACCACACCCAGGGCATCCCCGACTTCTTTAAGCAGTCCTTCCCTGAGGGCTT
CACATGGGAGAGAGTCACCACATACGAAGACGGGGGCGTGCTGACCGCTACCCAGGACACCAGCCTCCAG
GACGGCTGCCTCATCTACAACGTCAAGATCAGAGGGGTGAACTTCCCATCCAACGGCCCTGTGATGCAGA
AGAAAACACTCGGCTGGGAGGCCAACACCGAGATGCTGTACCCCGCTGACGGCGGCCTGGAAGGCAGAAC
CGACATGGCCCTGAAGCTCGTGGGCGGGGGCCACCTGATCTGCAACTTCAAGACCACATACAGATCCAAG
AAACCCGCTAAGAACCTCAAGATGCCCGGCGTCTACTATGTGGACCACAGACTGGAAAGAATCAAGGAGG
CCGACAAAGAGACCTACGTCGAGCAGCACGAGGTGGCTGTGGCCAGATACTGCGACCTCCCTAGCAAACT
GCTGTACAAGTAAGCGGCCGCACCCAGCTTTCTTGTACAAAGTGGTGTAGTTAATTCATGATGGCCGCTG
CAGGTCGACCTCGAGGGGGGGCCCGGTACCCAATTCGCCCTATAGTGAGTCGTATTACGCGCGGATCCAG
CTTTGGACTTCTTCGCCAGAGGTTTGGTCAAGTCTCCAATCAAGGTTGTCGGCTTGTCTACCTTGCCAGA
AATTTACGAAAAGATGGAAAAGGGTCAAATCGTTGGTAGATACGTTGTTGACACTTCTAAATAAGCGAAT
TTCTTATGATTTATGATTTTTATTATTAAATAAGTTATAAAAAAAATAAGTGTATACAAATTTTAAAGTG
ACTCTTAGGTTTTAAAACGAAAATTCTTATTCTTGAGTAACTCTTTCCTGTAGGTCAGGTTGCTTTCTCA
GGTATAGCATGAGGTCGCTCTTATTGACCACACCTCTACCGGCATGCCAATTCACTGGCCGTCGTTTTAC
AACGTCGTGACTGGGAAAACCCTGGCGTTACCCAACTTAATCGCCTTGCAGCACATCCCCCTTTCGCCAG
CTGGCGTAATAGCGAAGAGGCCCGCACCGATCGCCCTTCCCAACAGTTGCGCAGCCTGAATGGCGAATGG
CGCCTGATGCGGTATTTTCTCCTTACGCATCTGTGCGGTATTTCACACCGCATAATCGGATCGTACTTGT
TACCCATCATTGAATTTTGAACATCCGAACCTGGGAGTTTTCCCTGAAACAGATAGTATATTTGAACCTG
TATAATAATATATAGTCTAGCGCTTTACGGAAGACAATGTATGTATTTCGGTTCCTGGAGAAACTATTGC
ATCTATTGCATAGGTAATCTTGCACGTCGCATCCCCGGTTCATTTTCTGCGTTTCCATCTTGCACTTCAA
TAGCATATCTTTGTTAACGAAGCATCTGTGCTTCATTTTGTAGAACAAAAATGCAACGCGAGAGCGCTAA
TTTTTCAAACAAAGAATCTGAGCTGCATTTTTACAGAACAGAAATGCAACGCGAAAGCGCTATTTTACCA
ACGAAGAATCTGTGCTTCATTTTTGTAAAACAAAAATGCAACGCGAGAGCGCTAATTTTTCAAACAAAGA
ATCTGAGCTGCATTTTTACAGAACAGAAATGCAACGCGAGAGCGCTATTTTACCAACAAAGAATCTATAC
TTCTTTTTTGTTCTACAAAAATGCATCCCGAGAGCGCTATTTTTCTAACAAAGCATCTTAGATTACTTTT
TTTCTCCTTTGTGCGCTCTATAATGCAGTCTCTTGATAACTTTTTGCACTGTAGGTCCGTTAAGGTTAGA
AGAAGGCTACTTTGGTGTCTATTTTCTCTTCCATAAAAAAAGCCTGACTCCACTTCCCGCGTTTACTGAT
TACTAGCGAAGCTGCGGGTGCATTTTTTCAAGATAAAGGCATCCCCGATTATATTCTATACCGATGTGGA
TTGCGCATACTTTGTGAACAGAAAGTGATAGCGTTGATGATTCTTCATTGGTCAGAAAATTATGAACGGT
TTCTTCTATTTTGTCTCTATATACTACGTATAGGAAATGTTTACATTTTCGTATTGTTTTCGATTCACTC
TATGAATAGTTCTTACTACAATTTTTTTGTCTAAAGAGTAATACTAGAGATAAACATAAAAAATGTAGAG
GTCGAGTTTAGATGCAAGTTCAAGGAGCGAAAGGTGGATGGGTAGGTTATATAGGGATATAGCACAGAGA
TATATAGCAAAGAGATACTTTTGAGCAATGTTTGTGGAAGCGGTATTCGCAATATTTTAGTAGCTCGTTA
CAGTCCGGTGCGTTTTTGGTTTTTTGAAAGTGCGTCTTCAGAGCGCTTTTGGTTTTCAAAAGCGCTCTGA
AGTTCCTATACTTTCTAGCTAGAGAATAGGAACTTCGGAATAGGAACTTCAAAGCGTTTCCGAAAACGAG
CGCTTCCGAAAATGCAACGCGAGCTGCGCACATACAGCTCACTGTTCACGTCGCACCTATATCTGCGTGT
TGCCTGTATATATATATACATGAGAAGAACGGCATAGTGCGTGTTTATGCTTAAATGCGTACTTATATGC
GTCTATTTATGTAGGATGAAAGGTAGTCTAGTACCTCCTGTGATATTATCCCATTCCATGCGGGGTATCG
TATGCTTCCTTCAGCACTACCCTTTAGCTGTTCTATATGCTGCCACTCCTCAATTGGATTAGTCTCATCC
TTCAATGCTATCATTTCCTTTGATATTGGATCGATCCGATGATAAGCTGTCAAACATGAGAATTGGGTAA
TAACTGATATAATTAAATTGAAGCTCTAATTTGTGAGTTTAGTATACATGCATTTACTTATAATACAGTT
TTTTAGTTTTGCTGGCCGCATCTTCTCAAATATGCTTCCCAGCCTGCTTTTCTGTAACGTTCACCCTCTA
CCTTAGCATCCCTTCCCTTTGCAAATAGTCCTCTTCCAACAATAATAATGTCAGATCCTGTAGAGACCAC
ATCATCCACGGTTCTATACTGTTGACCCAATGCGTCTCCCTTGTCATCTAAACCCACACCGGGTGTCATA
ATCAACCAATCGTAACCTTCATCTCTTCCACCCATGTCTCTTTGAGCAATAAAGCCGATAACAAAATCTT
TGTCGCTCTTCGCAATGTCAACAGTACCCTTAGTATATTCTCCAGTAGATAGGGAGCCCTTGCATGACAA
TTCTGCTAACATCAAAAGGCCTCTAGGTTCCTTTGTTACTTCTTCTGCCGCCTGCTTCAAACCGCTAACA
ATACCTGGGCCCACCACACCGTGTGCATTCGTAATGTCTGCCCATTCTGCTATTCTGTATACACCCGCAG
AGTACTGCAATTTGACTGTATTACCAATGTCAGCAAATTTTCTGTCTTCGAAGAGTAAAAAATTGTACTT
GGCGGATAATGCCTTTAGCGGCTTAACTGTGCCCTCCATGGAAAAATCAGTCAAGATATCCACATGTGTT
TTTAGTAAACAAATTTTGGGACCTAATGCTTCAACTAACTCCAGTAATTCCTTGGTGGTACGAACATCCA
ATGAAGCACACAAGTTTGTTTGCTTTTCGTGCATGATATTAAATAGCTTGGCAGCAACAGGACTAGGATG
AGTAGCAGCACGTTCCTTATATGTAGCTTTCGACATGATTTATCTTCGTTTCCTGCATGTTTTTGTTCTG
TGCAGTTGGGTTAAGAATACTGGGCAATTTCATGTTTCTTCAACACTACATATGCGTATATATACCAATC
TAAGTCTGTGCTCCTTCCTTCGTTCTTCCTTCTGTTCGGAGATTACCGAATCAAAAAAATTTCAAGGAAA
CCGAAATCAAAAAAAAGAATAAAAAAAAAATGATGAATTGAAAAGCTAATTCTTGAAGACGAAAGGGCCT
CGTGATACGCCTATTTTTATAGGTTAATGTCATGATAATAATGGTTTCTTAGACGTCAGGTGGCACTTTT
CGGGGAAATGTGCGCGGAACCCCTATTTGTTTATTTTTCTAAATACATTCAAATATGTATCCGCTCATGA
GACAATAACCCTGATAAATGCTTCAATAATATTGAAAAAGGAAGAGTATGAGTATTCAACATTTCCGTGT
CGCCCTTATTCCCTTTTTTGCGGCATTTTGCCTTCCTGTTTTTGCTCACCCAGAAACGCTGGTGAAAGTA
AAAGATGCTGAAGATCAGTTGGGTGCACGAGTGGGTTACATCGAACTGGATCTCAACAGCGGTAAGATCC
TTGAGAGTTTTCGCCCCGAAGAACGTTTTCCAATGATGAGCACTTTTAAAGTTCTGCTATGTGGCGCGGT
ATTATCCCGTATTGACGCCGGGCAAGAGCAACTCGGTCGCCGCATACACTATTCTCAGAATGACTTGGTT
GAGTACTCACCAGTCACAGAAAAGCATCTTACGGATGGCATGACAGTAAGAGAATTATGCAGTGCTGCCA
TAACCATGAGTGATAACACTGCGGCCAACTTACTTCTGACAACGATCGGAGGACCGAAGGAGCTAACCGC
TTTTTTGCACAACATGGGGGATCATGTAACTCGCCTTGATCGTTGGGAACCGGAGCTGAATGAAGCCATA
CCAAACGACGAGCGTGACACCACGATGCCTGTAGCAATGGCAACAACGTTGCGCAAACTATTAACTGGCG
AACTACTTACTCTAGCTTCCCGGCAACAATTAATAGACTGGATGGAGGCGGATAAAGTTGCAGGACCACT
TCTGCGCTCGGCCCTTCCGGCTGGCTGGTTTATTGCTGATAAATCTGGAGCCGGTGAGCGTGGGTCTCGC
GGTATCATTGCAGCACTGGGGCCAGATGGTAAGCCCTCCCGTATCGTAGTTATCTACACGACGGGGAGTC
AGGCAACTATGGATGAACGAAATAGACAGATCGCTGAGATAGGTGCCTCACTGATTAAGCATTGGTAACT
GTCAGACCAAGTTTACTCATATATACTTTAGATTGATTTAAAACTTCATTTTTAATTTAAAAGGATCTAG
GTGAAGATCCTTTTTGATAATCTCATGACCAAAATCCCTTAACGTGAGTTTTCGTTCCACTGAGCGTCAG
ACCCCGTAGAAAAGATCAAAGGATCTTCTTGAGATCCTTTTTTTCTGCGCGTAATCTGCTGCTTGCAAAC
AAAAAAACCACCGCTACCAGCGGTGGTTTGTTTGCCGGATCAAGAGCTACCAACTCTTTTTCCGAAGGTA
ACTGGCTTCAGCAGAGCGCAGATACCAAATACTGTTCTTCTAGTGTAGCCGTAGTTAGGCCACCACTTCA
AGAACTCTGTAGCACCGCCTACATACCTCGCTCTGCTAATCCTGTTACCAGTGGCTGCTGCCAGTGGCGA
TAAGTCGTGTCTTACCGGGTTGGACTCAAGACGATAGTTACCGGATAAGGCGCAGCGGTCGGGCTGAACG
GGGGGTTCGTGCACACAGCCCAGCTTGGAGCGAACGACCTACACCGAACTGAGATACCTACAGCGTGAGC
TATGAGAAAGCGCCACGCTTCCCGAAGGGAGAAAGGCGGACAGGTATCCGGTAAGCGGCAGGGTCGGAAC
AGGAGAGCGCACGAGGGAGCTTCCAGGGGGAAACGCCTGGTATCTTTATAGTCCTGTCGGGTTTCGCCAC
CTCTGACTTGAGCGTCGATTTTTGTGATGCTCGTCAGGGGGGCGGAGCCTATGGAAAAACGCCAGCAACG
CGGCCTTTTTACGGTTCCTGGCCTTTTGCTGGCCTTTTGCTCACATGTTCTTTCCTGCGTTATCCCCTGA
TTCTGTGGATAACCGTATTACCGCCTTTGAGTGAGCTGATACCGCTCGCCGCAGCCGAACGACCGAGCGC
AGCGAGTCAGTGAGCGAGGAAGCGGAAGAGCGCCCAATACGCAAACCGCCTCTCCCCGCGCGTTGGCCGA
TTCATTAATGCAGCTGGCACGACAGGTTTCCCGACTGGAAAGCGGGCAGTGAGCGCAACGCAATTAATGT
GAGTTAGCTCACTCATTAGGCACCCCAGGCTTTACACTTTATGCTTCCGGCTCGTATGTTGTGTGGAATT
GTGAGCGGATAACAATTTCACACAGGAAACAGCTATGACCATGATTACGCCAAGCTTACCGCATCAGGAA
ATTGTAAGCGTTAATATTTTGTTAAAATTCGCGTTAAATTTTTGTTAAATCAGCTCATTTTTTAACCAAT
AGGCCGAAATCGGCAAAATCCCTTATAAATCAAAAGAATAGACCGAGATAGGGT
[37 nt withheld, positions 6915-6951]
AAAGAACGTGGACTCCAACGTCAAAGG
[49 nt withheld, positions 6979-7027]
T
[91 nt withheld, positions 7029-7119]
G
[124 nt withheld, positions 7121-7244]
CCATTCGCCAAGCTTCCTGAAACGGAGAAACATAAACAGGCATTGCTGGGATCACCCATACATCACTCTG
TTTTGCCTGACCTTTTCCGGTAATTTGAAAACAAACCCGGTCTCGAAGCGGAGATCCGGCGATAATTACC
GCAGAAATAAACCCATACACGAGACGTAGAACCAGCCGCACATGGCCGGAGAAACTCCTGCGAGAATTTC
GTAAACTCGCGCGCATTGCATCTGTATTTCCTAATGCGGCACTTCCAGGCCTCGATCGAGACCGTTTATC
CATTGCTTTTTTGTTGTCTTTTTCCCTCGTTCACAGAAAGTCTGAAGAAGCTATAGTAGAACTATGAGCT
TTTTTTGTTTCTGTTTTCCTTTTTTTTTTTTTTACCTCTGTGGAAATTGTTACTCTCACACTCTTTAGTT
CGTTTGTTTGTTTTGTTTATTCCAATTATGACCGGTGACGAAACGTGGTCGATGGTGGGTACCGCTTATG
CTCCCCTCCATTAGTTTCGATTATATAAAAAGGCCAAATATTGTATTATTTTCAAATGTCCTATCATTAT
CGTCTAACATCTAATTTCTCTTAAATTTTTTCTCTTTCTTTCCTATAACACC
